Addgene plasmid #193857: Sniper2P
Purpose: Expresses human codon-optimized Sniper2P and blasticidin resistance: EFS promoter-Sniper2P-NLS-FLAG-P2A-BSD
Depositing lab: Hyongbum Kim. Depositing organization: Yonsei University Health System. Publication: Sniper2L is a high-fidelity Cas9 variant with high activity. Kim YH, Kim N, Okafor I, Choi S, Min S, Lee J, Bae SM, Choi K, Choi J, Harihar V, Kim Y, Kim JS, Kleinstiver BP, Lee JK, Ha T, Kim HH. Nat Chem Biol. 2023 Mar 9. doi: 10.1038/s41589-023-01279-5. PubMed 36894722.
Backbone
  Vector backbone: pFUGW
  Total vector size (bp): 12859
  Vector type: Mammalian Expression, Lentiviral, CRISPR
  Selectable markers: Blasticidin
Growth in bacteria
  Bacterial resistance: Ampicillin, 100 μg/mL
  Growth temperature: 37°C
  Growth strain: NEB Stable
  Copy number: High Copy
Gene/Insert
  Gene/Insert name: Sniper2L (alt name: Sniper2L)
  Species: H. sapiens (human)
  Insert size (bp): 4641
  Mutation: E1007L
  Promoter: EFS
  Tag / fusion protein: NLS (C terminal on insert); FLAG (C terminal on insert); BSD (C terminal on insert)
  Cloning method: Gibson Cloning
  Sequencing primers: 5′ 5' - ggtcttgaaaggagtgggaattgg - 3'; 3′ 5' - CAGGTCGCTTGTCGCCTCC - 3'
Terms and licenses: Academic/Nonprofit Terms; Industry Terms: Not Available to Industry
How to cite: Sniper2P was a gift from Hyongbum Kim (Addgene plasmid # 193857 ; http://n2t.net/addgene:193857 ; RRID:Addgene_193857)
