[The description below was written by a language model from this plasmid's Addgene catalogue record and pLannotate feature annotations shown in this document.]
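Description:
Sniper2P is a lentiviral transfer plasmid, recorded as built on the pFUGW backbone, for delivering a high-fidelity Streptococcus pyogenes Cas9 variant to mammalian cells. It is maintained in E. coli through a high-copy ColE1/pUC origin and ampicillin resistance. The backbone also carries an f1 origin and an SV40 promoter/origin plus EM7-driven bleomycin/Zeocin resistance cassette that lies outside the viral genome. The packaged region has a third-generation style layout. A CMV enhancer/promoter replaces the U3 of the truncated HIV-1 5' LTR to drive genomic RNA production in packaging cells. It is followed by the Ψ packaging signal with a gag fragment, the RRE for Rev-dependent export, the cPPT/CTS, a WPRE downstream of the payload to boost transcript expression, and a truncated 3' LTR with a bGH polyadenylation signal beyond it.

The payload is a single open reading frame driven by the short EF-1α core (EFS) promoter. It encodes human codon-optimized Cas9 (annotated as contiguous N- and C-terminal portions) with a C-terminal NLS and FLAG tag, joined by a P2A self-cleaving peptide to blasticidin S deaminase. Transduced cells can therefore be selected with blasticidin while producing nuclear-targeted, epitope-tagged nuclease. No guide RNA cassette is annotated, so the sgRNA would have to be supplied separately.

The record is internally inconsistent about the variant. The plasmid name and purpose say Sniper2P, whereas the insert fields list Sniper2L with an E1007L mutation, and the feature table does not resolve which substitution is present. The construct belongs to a set used to make Cas9-expressing cells for comparing the activity and specificity of Sniper-series variants.
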