Features (pLannotate 1.2.2; 35 found; start..end, strand, type, name):
    192..780     -  rep_origin     ori: high-copy-number ColE1/pMB1/pBR322/pUC origin of replication
    951..1811    -  CDS            AmpR: β-lactamase; bla; confers resistance to ampicillin, carbenicillin, and related antibiotics
   1812..1916    -  promoter       AmpR promoter: bla
   1975..2027    -  misc_feature   bom (fragment): basis of mobility region from pBR322
   2182..2561    +  enhancer       CMV enhancer: human cytomegalovirus immediate early enhancer
   2562..2761    +  promoter       CMV promoter: human cytomegalovirus (CMV) immediate early promoter
   2779..2959    +  LTR            5' LTR (truncated): truncated 5' long terminal repeat (LTR) from HIV-1
   3006..3131    +  misc_feature   HIV-1 Ψ: packaging signal of human immunodeficiency virus type 1
   3115..3478    +  CDS            HIV-1 gag (fragment): gag protein from human immunodeficiency virus 1; gag
   3624..3857    +  misc_feature   RRE: The Rev response element (RRE) of HIV-1 allows for Rev-dependent mRNA export from the nucleus to the cytoplasm.
   4234..4334    +  CDS            Rev (fragment): human immunodeficiency virus 1 (HIV-1) Rev protein; rev; enhances nuclear export of unspliced and incompletely spliced viral mRNAs
   4384..4501    +  misc_feature   cPPT/CTS: central polypurine tract and central termination sequence of HIV-1
   4550..4568    +  CDS            small t antigen (fragment): SV40 (simian virus 40) small t antigen
   4594..4805    +  promoter       EF-1α core promoter: core promoter for human elongation factor EF-1α
   4833..6434    +  CDS            Cas9(N): N-terminal portion of Streptococcus pyogenes Cas9 (Zetsche et al., 2015)
   6435..8933    +  CDS            Cas9(C): C-terminal portion of Streptococcus pyogenes Cas9 (Zetsche et al., 2015)
   9072..9470    +  CDS            BSD: blasticidin S deaminase; Aspergillus terreus BSD; confers resistance to blasticidin
   9471..9492    +  misc_feature   MCS (fragment): pBluescript multiple cloning site
   9495..10083   +  misc_feature   WPRE: woodchuck hepatitis virus posttranscriptional regulatory element
  10020..10601   +  CDS            nef (fragment): NEF_HV1H2 - Experimental evidence at protein level: Swiss-Prot protein existence level 1. Extracellular Nef protein targets CD4(+) T-lymphocytes for apoptosis by interacting with CXCR4 surface receptors. From Human immunodeficiency virus type 1 group M subtype B (isolate HXB2) (HIV-1).
  10608..10788   +  LTR            5' LTR (truncated): truncated 5' long terminal repeat (LTR) from HIV-1
  10820..11044   +  polyA_signal   bGH poly(A) signal: bovine growth hormone polyadenylation signal
  11048..11069   +  promoter       SV40 promoter (fragment): SV40 enhancer and early promoter
  11090..11518   +  rep_origin     f1 ori (sequence partly withheld): f1 bacteriophage origin of replication; arrow indicates direction of (+) strand synthesis
  11545..11616   +  promoter       SV40 promoter (fragment): SV40 enhancer and early promoter
  11617..11688   +  promoter       SV40 promoter (fragment): SV40 enhancer and early promoter
  11692..11826   +  rep_origin     SV40 ori: SV40 origin of replication
  11888..11935   +  promoter       EM7 promoter: synthetic bacterial promoter&nbsp
  11954..12328   +  CDS            BleoR: antibiotic-binding protein; Sh ble from Streptoalloteichus hindustanus; confers resistance to bleomycin, phleomycin, and Zeocin™
  12338..12463   +  CDS            ble (fragment): BLE_KLEPN - Experimental evidence at protein level: Swiss-Prot protein existence level 1. Binding protein with a strong affinity to the bleomycin family of antibiotics. Binds to CL990; an antimitotic-antibiotic compound. From Klebsiella pneumoniae.
  12458..12579   +  polyA_signal   SV40 poly(A) signal: SV40 polyadenylation signal
  12650..12672   -  protein_bind   lac operator (fragment): The lac repressor binds to the lac operator to inhibit transcription in E. coli. This inhibition can be relieved by adding lactose or isopropyl-β-D-thiogalactopyranoside (IPTG). lac repressor encoded by lacI
  12676..12706   -  promoter       lac promoter: promoter for the E. coli lac operon
  12721..12742   -  protein_bind   CAP binding site: CAP binding activates transcription in the presence of cAMP. E. coli catabolite activator protein
  12755..9       -  CDS            lacI (fragment) (across the origin): lac repressor; lacI; The lac repressor binds to the lac operator to inhibit transcription in E. coli. This inhibition can be relieved by adding lactose or isopropyl-β-D-thiogalactopyranoside (IPTG).
>Addgene plasmid #193857 | Sniper2P | addgene full sequence | sequence record 382456 | Addgene NGS Result
ATTGGGCGCTCTTCCGCTTCCTCGCTCACTGACTCGCTGCGCTCGGTCGTTCGGCTGCGGCGAGCGGTAT
CAGCTCACTCAAAGGCGGTAATACGGTTATCCACAGAATCAGGGGATAACGCAGGAAAGAACATGTGAGC
AAAAGGCCAGCAAAAGGCCAGGAACCGTAAAAAGGCCGCGTTGCTGGCGTTTTTCCATAGGCTCCGCCCC
CCTGACGAGCATCACAAAAATCGACGCTCAAGTCAGAGGTGGCGAAACCCGACAGGACTATAAAGATACC
AGGCGTTTCCCCCTGGAAGCTCCCTCGTGCGCTCTCCTGTTCCGACCCTGCCGCTTACCGGATACCTGTC
CGCCTTTCTCCCTTCGGGAAGCGTGGCGCTTTCTCATAGCTCACGCTGTAGGTATCTCAGTTCGGTGTAG
GTCGTTCGCTCCAAGCTGGGCTGTGTGCACGAACCCCCCGTTCAGCCCGACCGCTGCGCCTTATCCGGTA
ACTATCGTCTTGAGTCCAACCCGGTAAGACACGACTTATCGCCACTGGCAGCAGCCACTGGTAACAGGAT
TAGCAGAGCGAGGTATGTAGGCGGTGCTACAGAGTTCTTGAAGTGGTGGCCTAACTACGGCTACACTAGA
AGAACAGTATTTGGTATCTGCGCTCTGCTGAAGCCAGTTACCTTCGGAAAAAGAGTTGGTAGCTCTTGAT
CCGGCAAACAAACCACCGCTGGTAGCGGTGGTTTTTTTGTTTGCAAGCAGCAGATTACGCGCAGAAAAAA
AGGATCTCAAGAAGATCCTTTGATCTTTTCTACGGGGTCTGACGCTCAGTGGAACGAAAACTCACGTTAA
GGGATTTTGGTCATGAGATTATCAAAAAGGATCTTCACCTAGATCCTTTTAAATTAAAAATGAAGTTTTA
AATCAATCTAAAGTATATATGAGTAAACTTGGTCTGACAGTTACCAATGCTTAATCAGTGAGGCACCTAT
CTCAGCGATCTGTCTATTTCGTTCATCCATAGTTGCCTGACTCCCCGTCGTGTAGATAACTACGATACGG
GAGGGCTTACCATCTGGCCCCAGTGCTGCAATGATACCGCGAGACCCACGCTCACCGGCTCCAGATTTAT
CAGCAATAAACCAGCCAGCCGGAAGGGCCGAGCGCAGAAGTGGTCCTGCAACTTTATCCGCCTCCATCCA
GTCTATTAATTGTTGCCGGGAAGCTAGAGTAAGTAGTTCGCCAGTTAATAGTTTGCGCAACGTTGTTGCC
ATTGCTACAGGCATCGTGGTGTCACGCTCGTCGTTTGGTATGGCTTCATTCAGCTCCGGTTCCCAACGAT
CAAGGCGAGTTACATGATCCCCCATGTTGTGCAAAAAAGCGGTTAGCTCCTTCGGTCCTCCGATCGTTGT
CAGAAGTAAGTTGGCCGCAGTGTTATCACTCATGGTTATGGCAGCACTGCATAATTCTCTTACTGTCATG
CCATCCGTAAGATGCTTTTCTGTGACTGGTGAGTACTCAACCAAGTCATTCTGAGAATAGTGTATGCGGC
GACCGAGTTGCTCTTGCCCGGCGTCAATACGGGATAATACCGCGCCACATAGCAGAACTTTAAAAGTGCT
CATCATTGGAAAACGTTCTTCGGGGCGAAAACTCTCAAGGATCTTACCGCTGTTGAGATCCAGTTCGATG
TAACCCACTCGTGCACCCAACTGATCTTCAGCATCTTTTACTTTCACCAGCGTTTCTGGGTGAGCAAAAA
CAGGAAGGCAAAATGCCGCAAAAAAGGGAATAAGGGCGACACGGAAATGTTGAATACTCATACTCTTCCT
TTTTCAATATTATTGAAGCATTTATCAGGGTTATTGTCTCATGAGCGGATACATATTTGAATGTATTTAG
AAAAATAAACAAATAGGGGTTCCGCGCACATTTCCCCGAAAAGTGCCACCTGACGTCGACGGATCGGGAG
ATCTCCCGATCCCCTATGGTGCACTCTCAGTACAATCTGCTCTGATGCCGCATAGTTAAGCCAGTATCTG
CTCCCTGCTTGTGTGTTGGAGGTCGCTGAGTAGTGCGCGAGCAAAATTTAAGCTACAACAAGGCAAGGCT
TGACCGACAATTGCATGAAGAATCTGCTTAGGGTTAGGCGTTTTGCGCTGCTTCGCGATGTACGGGCCAG
ATATACGCGTTGACATTGATTATTGACTAGTTATTAATAGTAATCAATTACGGGGTCATTAGTTCATAGC
CCATATATGGAGTTCCGCGTTACATAACTTACGGTAAATGGCCCGCCTGGCTGACCGCCCAACGACCCCC
GCCCATTGACGTCAATAATGACGTATGTTCCCATAGTAACGCCAATAGGGACTTTCCATTGACGTCAATG
GGTGGAGTATTTACGGTAAACTGCCCACTTGGCAGTACATCAAGTGTATCATATGCCAAGTACGCCCCCT
ATTGACGTCAATGACGGTAAATGGCCCGCCTGGCATTATGCCCAGTACATGACCTTATGGGACTTTCCTA
CTTGGCAGTACATCTACGTATTAGTCATCGCTATTACCATGGTGATGCGGTTTTGGCAGTACATCAATGG
GCGTGGATAGCGGTTTGACTCACGGGGATTTCCAAGTCTCCACCCCATTGACGTCAATGGGAGTTTGTTT
TGGCACCAAAATCAACGGGACTTTCCAAAATGTCGTAACAACTCCGCCCCATTGACGCAAATGGGCGGTA
GGCGTGTACGGTGGGAGGTCTATATAAGCAGCGCGTTTTGCCTGTACTGGGTCTCTCTGGTTAGACCAGA
TCTGAGCCTGGGAGCTCTCTGGCTAACTAGGGAACCCACTGCTTAAGCCTCAATAAAGCTTGCCTTGAGT
GCTTCAAGTAGTGTGTGCCCGTCTGTTGTGTGACTCTGGTAACTAGAGATCCCTCAGACCCTTTTAGTCA
GTGTGGAAAATCTCTAGCAGTGGCGCCCGAACAGGGACTTGAAAGCGAAAGGGAAACCAGAGGAGCTCTC
TCGACGCAGGACTCGGCTTGCTGAAGCGCGCACGGCAAGAGGCGAGGGGCGGCGACTGGTGAGTACGCCA
AAAATTTTGACTAGCGGAGGCTAGAAGGAGAGAGATGGGTGCGAGAGCGTCAGTATTAAGCGGGGGAGAA
TTAGATCGCGATGGGAAAAAATTCGGTTAAGGCCAGGGGGAAAGAAAAAATATAAATTAAAACATATAGT
ATGGGCAAGCAGGGAGCTAGAACGATTCGCAGTTAATCCTGGCCTGTTAGAAACATCAGAAGGCTGTAGA
CAAATACTGGGACAGCTACAACCATCCCTTCAGACAGGATCAGAAGAACTTAGATCATTATATAATACAG
TAGCAACCCTCTATTGTGTGCATCAAAGGATAGAGATAAAAGACACCAAGGAAGCTTTAGACAAGATAGA
GGAAGAGCAAAACAAAAGTAAGACCACCGCACAGCAAGCGGCCGCTGATCTTCAGACCTGGAGGAGGAGA
TATGAGGGACAATTGGAGAAGTGAATTATATAAATATAAAGTAGTAAAAATTGAACCATTAGGAGTAGCA
CCCACCAAGGCAAAGAGAAGAGTGGTGCAGAGAGAAAAAAGAGCAGTGGGAATAGGAGCTTTGTTCCTTG
GGTTCTTGGGAGCAGCAGGAAGCACTATGGGCGCAGCGTCAATGACGCTGACGGTACAGGCCAGACAATT
ATTGTCTGGTATAGTGCAGCAGCAGAACAATTTGCTGAGGGCTATTGAGGCGCAACAGCATCTGTTGCAA
CTCACAGTCTGGGGCATCAAGCAGCTCCAGGCAAGAATCCTGGCTGTGGAAAGATACCTAAAGGATCAAC
AGCTCCTGGGGATTTGGGGTTGCTCTGGAAAACTCATTTGCACCACTGCTGTGCCTTGGAATGCTAGTTG
GAGTAATAAATCTCTGGAACAGATTTGGAATCACACGACCTGGATGGAGTGGGACAGAGAAATTAACAAT
TACACAAGCTTAATACACTCCTTAATTGAAGAATCGCAAAACCAGCAAGAAAAGAATGAACAAGAATTAT
TGGAATTAGATAAATGGGCAAGTTTGTGGAATTGGTTTAACATAACAAATTGGCTGTGGTATATAAAATT
ATTCATAATGATAGTAGGAGGCTTGGTAGGTTTAAGAATAGTTTTTGCTGTACTTTCTATAGTGAATAGA
GTTAGGCAGGGATATTCACCATTATCGTTTCAGACCCACCTCCCAACCCCGAGGGGACCCGACAGGCCCG
AAGGAATAGAAGAAGAAGGTGGAGAGAGAGACAGAGACAGATCCATTCGATTAGTGAACGGATCGGCACT
GCGTGCGCCAATTCTGCAGACAAATGGCAGTATTCATCCACAATTTTAAAAGAAAAGGGGGGATTGGGGG
GTACAGTGCAGGGGAAAGAATAGTAGACATAATAGCAACAGACATACAAACTAAAGAATTACAAAAACAA
ATTACAAAAATTCAAAATTTTCGGGTTTATTACAGGGACAGCAGAGATCCAGTTTGGTTAATTAGCTAGC
TAGGTCTTGAAAGGAGTGGGAATTGGCTCCGGTGCCCGTCAGTGGGCAGAGCGCACATCGCCCACAGTCC
CCGAGAAGTTGGGGGGAGGGGTCGGCAATTGATCCGGTGCCTAGAGAAGGTGGCGCGGGGTAAACTGGGA
AAGTGATGTCGTGTACTGGCTCCGCCTTTTTCCCGAGGGTGGGGGAGAACCGTATATAAGTGCAGTAGTC
GCCGTGAACGTTCTTTTTCGCAACGGGTTTGCCGCCAGAACACAGGACCGGTTCTAGAGCGCTGCCACCA
TGGACAAGAAGTACAGCATCGGCCTGGACATCGGCACCAACTCTGTGGGCTGGGCCGTGATCACCGACGA
GTACAAGGTGCCCAGCAAGAAATTCAAGGTGCTGGGCAACACCGACCGGCACAGCATCAAGAAGAACCTG
ATCGGAGCCCTGCTGTTCGACAGCGGCGAAACAGCCGAGGCCACCCGGCTGAAGAGAACCGCCAGAAGAA
GATACACCAGACGGAAGAACCGGATCTGCTATCTGCAAGAGATCTTCAGCAACGAGATGGCCAAGGTGGA
CGACAGCTTCTTCCACAGACTGGAAGAGTCCTTCCTGGTGGAAGAGGATAAGAAGCACGAGCGGCACCCC
ATCTTCGGCAACATCGTGGACGAGGTGGCCTACCACGAGAAGTACCCCACCATCTACCACCTGAGAAAGA
AACTGGTGGACAGCACCGACAAGGCCGACCTGCGGCTGATCTATCTGGCCCTGGCCCACATGATCAAGTT
CCGGGGCCACTTCCTGATCGAGGGCGACCTGAACCCCGACAACAGCGACGTGGACAAGCTGTTCATCCAG
CTGGTGCAGACCTACAACCAGCTGTTCGAGGAAAACCCCATCAACGCCAGCGGCGTGGACGCCAAGGCCA
TCCTGTCTGCCAGACTGAGCAAGAGCAGACGGCTGGAAAATCTGATCGCCCAGCTGCCCGGCGAGAAGAA
GAATGGCCTGTTCGGAAACCTGATTGCCCTGAGCCTGGGCCTGACCCCCAACTTCAAGAGCAACTTCGAC
CTGGCCGAGGATGCCAAACTGCAGCTGAGCAAGGACACCTACGACGACGACCTGGACAACCTGCTGGCCC
AGATCGGCGACCAGTACGCCGACCTGTTTCTGGCCGCCAAGAACCTGTCCGACGCCATCCTGCTGAGCGA
CATCCTGAGAGTGAACACCGAGATCACCAAGGCCCCCCTGAGCGCCTCTATGATCAAGAGATACGACGAG
CACCACCAGGACCTGACCCTGCTGAAAGCTCTCGTGCGGCAGCAGCTGCCTGAGAAGTACAAAGAGATTT
TCTTCGACCAGAGCAAGAACGGCTACGCCGGCTACATTGACGGCGGAGCCAGCCAGGAAGAGTTCTACAA
GTTCATCAAGCCCATCCTGGAAAAGATGGACGGCACCGAGGAACTGCTCGTGAAGCTGAACAGAGAGGAC
CTGCTGCGGAAGCAGCGGACCTTCGACAACGGCAGCATCCCCCACCAGATCCACCTGGGAGAGCTGCACG
CCATTCTGCGGCGGCAGGAAGATTTTTACCCATTCCTGAAGGACAACCGGGAAAAGATCGAGAAGATCCT
GACCTTCCGCATCCCCTACTACGTGGGCCCTCTGGCCAGGGGAAACAGCAGATTCGCCTGGATGACCAGA
AAGAGCGAGGAAACCATCACCCCCTGGAACTTCGAGGAAGTGGTGGACAAGGGCGCTTCCGCCCAGAGCT
TCATCGAGCGGATGACCAACTTCGATAAGAACCTGCCCAACGAGAAGGTGCTGCCCAAGCACAGCCTGCT
GTACGAGTACTTCACCGTGTATAACGAGCTGACCAAAGTGAAATACGTGACCGAGGGAATGAGAAAGCCC
GCCAGCCTGAGCGGCGAGCAGAAAAAGGCCATCGTGGACCTGCTGTTCAAGACCAACCGGAAAGTGACCG
TGAAGCAGCTGAAAGAGGACTACTTCAAGAAAATCGAGTGCTTCGACTCCGTGGAAATCTCCGGCGTGGA
AGATCGGTTCAACGCCTCCCTGGGCACATACCACGATCTGCTGAAAATTATCAAGGACAAGGACTTCCTG
GACAATGAGGAAAACGAGGACATTCTGGAAGATATCGTGCTGACCCTGACACTGTTTGAGGACAGAGAGA
TGATCGAGGAACGGCTGAAAACCTATGCCCACCTGTTCGACGACAAAGTGATGAAGCAGCTGAAGCGGCG
GAGATACACCGGCTGGGGCAGGCTGAGCCGGAAGCTGATCAACGGCATCCGGGACAAGCAGTCCGGCAAG
ACAATCCTGGATTTCCTGAAGTCCGACGGCTTCGCCAACAGAAACTTCATGCAGCTGATCCACGACGACA
GCCTGACCTTTAAAGAGGACATCCAGAAAGCCCAGGTGTCCGGCCAGGGCGATAGCCTGCACGAGCACAT
TGCCAATCTGGCCGGCAGCCCCGCCATTAAGAAGGGCATCCTGCAGACAGTGAAGGTGGTGGACGAGCTC
GTGAAAGTGATGGGCCGGCACAAGCCCGAGAACATCGTGATCGAAATCGCCAGAGAGAACCAGACCACCC
AGAAGGGACAGAAGAACAGCCGCGAGAGAATGAAGCGGATCGAAGAGGGCATCAAAGAGCTGGGCAGCCA
GATCCTGAAAGAACACCCCGTGGAAAACACCCAGCTGCAGAACGAGAAGCTGTACCTGTACTACCTGCAG
AATGGGCGGGATATGTACGTGGACCAGGAACTGGACATCAACCGGCTGTCCGACTACGATGTGGACCATA
TCGTGCCTCAGAGCTTTCTGAAGGACGACTCCATCGACAACAAGGTGCTGACCAGAAGCGACAAGAACCG
GGGCAAGAGCGACAACGTGCCCTCCGAAGAGGTCGTGAAGAAGATGAAGAACTACTGGCGGCAGCTGCTG
AACGCCAACCTGATTACCCAGAGAAAGTTCGACAATCTGACCAAGGCCGAGAGAGGCGGCCTGAGCGAAC
TGGATAAGGCCGGCTTCATCAAGAGACAGCTGGTGGAAACCCGGCAGATCACAAAGCACGTGGCACAGAT
CCTGGACTCCCGGATGAACACTAAGTACGACGAGAATGACAAGCTGATCCGGGAAGTGAAAGTGATCACC
CTGAAGTCCAAGCTGGTGTCCGATTTCCGGAAGGATTTCCAGTTTTACAAAGTGCGCGAGATCAACAACT
ACCACCACGCCCACGACGCCTACCTGAACGCCGTCGTGGGAACCGCCCTGATCAAAAAGTACCCTAAGCT
GGAAAGCCCCTTCGTGTACGGCGACTACAAGGTGTACGACGTGCGGAAGATGATCGCCAAGAGCGAGCAG
GAAATCGGCAAGGCTACCGCCAAGTACTTCTTCTACAGCAACATCATGAACTTTTTCAAGACCGAGATTA
CCCTGGCCAACGGCGAGATCCGGAAGCGGCCTCTGATCGAGACAAACGGCGAAACCGGGGAGATCGTGTG
GGATAAGGGCCGGGATTTTGCCACCGTGCGGAAAGTGCTGAGCATGCCCCAAGTGAATATCGTGAAAAAG
ACCGAGGTGCAGACAGGCGGCTTCAGCAAAGAGTCTATCCTGCCCAAGAGGAACAGCGATAAGCTGATCG
CCAGAAAGAAGGACTGGGACCCTAAGAAGTACGGCGGCTTCGACAGCCCCACCGTGGCCTATTCTGTGCT
GGTGGTGGCCAAAGTGGAAAAGGGCAAGTCCAAGAAACTGAAGAGTGTGAAAGAGCTACTGGGGATCACC
ATCATGGAAAGAAGCAGCTTCGAGAAGAATCCCATCGACTTTCTGGAAGCCAAGGGCTACAAAGAAGTGA
AAAAGGACCTGATCATCAAGCTGCCTAAGTACTCCCTGTTCGAGCTGGAAAACGGCCGGAAGAGAATGCT
GGCCTCTGCCGGCGAACTGCAGAAGGGAAACGAACTGGCCCTGCCCTCCAAATATGTGAACTTCCTGTAC
CTGGCCAGCCACTATGAGAAGCTGAAGGGCTCCCCCGAGGATAATGAGCAGAAACAGCTGTTTGTGGAAC
AGCACAAGCACTACCTGGACGAGATCATCGAGCAGATCAGCGAGTTCTCCAAGAGAGTGATCCTGGCCGA
CGCTAATCTGGACAAAGTGCTGTCCGCCTACAACAAGCACCGGGATAAGCCCATCAGAGAGCAGGCCGAG
AATATCATCCACCTGTTTACCCTGACCAATCTGGGAGCCCCTGCCGCCTTCAAGTACTTTGACACCACCA
TCGACCGGAAGAGGTACACCAGCACCAAAGAGGTGCTGGACGCCACCCTGATCCACCAGAGCATCACCGG
CCTGTACGAGACACGGATCGACCTGTCTCAGCTGGGAGGCGACAAGCGACCTGCCGCCACAAAGAAGGCT
GGACAGGCTAAGAAGAAGAAAGATTACAAAGACGATGACGATAAGGGATCCGGCGCAACAAACTTCTCTC
TGCTGAAACAAGCCGGAGATGTCGAAGAGAATCCTGGACCGATGGCCAAGCCTTTGTCTCAAGAAGAATC
CACCCTCATTGAAAGAGCAACGGCTACAATCAACAGCATCCCCATCTCTGAAGACTACAGCGTCGCCAGC
GCAGCTCTCTCTAGCGACGGCCGCATCTTCACTGGTGTCAATGTATATCATTTTACTGGGGGACCTTGTG
CAGAACTCGTGGTGCTGGGCACTGCTGCTGCTGCGGCAGCTGGCAACCTGACTTGTATCGTCGCGATCGG
AAATGAGAACAGGGGCATCTTGAGCCCCTGCGGACGGTGCCGACAGGTGCTTCTCGATCTGCATCCTGGG
ATCAAAGCCATAGTGAAGGACAGTGATGGACAGCCGACGGCAGTTGGGATTCGTGAATTGCTGCCCTCTG
GTTATGTGTGGGAGGGCTAAGAATTCGATATCAAGCTTATCGGTAATCAACCTCTGGATTACAAAATTTG
TGAAAGATTGACTGGTATTCTTAACTATGTTGCTCCTTTTACGCTATGTGGATACGCTGCTTTAATGCCT
TTGTATCATGCTATTGCTTCCCGTATGGCTTTCATTTTCTCCTCCTTGTATAAATCCTGGTTGCTGTCTC
TTTATGAGGAGTTGTGGCCCGTTGTCAGGCAACGTGGCGTGGTGTGCACTGTGTTTGCTGACGCAACCCC
CACTGGTTGGGGCATTGCCACCACCTGTCAGCTCCTTTCCGGGACTTTCGCTTTCCCCCTCCCTATTGCC
ACGGCGGAACTCATCGCCGCCTGCCTTGCCCGCTGCTGGACAGGGGCTCGGCTGTTGGGCACTGACAATT
CCGTGGTGTTGTCGGGGAAATCATCGTCCTTTCCTTGGCTGCTCGCCTGTGTTGCCACCTGGATTCTGCG
CGGGACGTCCTTCTGCTACGTCCCTTCGGCCCTCAATCCAGCGGACCTTCCTTCCCGCGGCCTGCTGCCG
GCTCTGCGGCCTCTTCCGCGTCTTCGCCTTCGCCCTCAGACGAGTCGGATCTCCCTTTGGGCCGCCTCCC
CGCATCGATACCGTCGACCTCGAGACCTAGAAAAACATGGAGCAATCACAAGTAGCAATACAGCAGCTAC
CAATGCTGATTGTGCCTGGCTAGAAGCACAAGAGGAGGAGGAGGTGGGTTTTCCAGTCACACCTCAGGTA
CCTTTAAGACCAATGACTTACAAGGCAGCTGTAGATCTTAGCCACTTTTTAAAAGAAAAGGGGGGACTGG
AAGGGCTAATTCACTCCCAACGAAGACAAGATATCCTTGATCTGTGGATCTACCACACACAAGGCTACTT
CCCTGATTGGCAGAACTACACACCAGGGCCAGGGATCAGATATCCACTGACCTTTGGATGGTGCTACAAG
CTAGTACCAGTTGAGCAAGAGAAGGTAGAAGAAGCCAATGAAGGAGAGAACACCCGCTTGTTACACCCTG
TGAGCCTGCATGGGATGGATGACCCGGAGAGAGAAGTATTAGAGTGGAGGTTTGACAGCCGCCTAGCATT
TCATCACATGGCCCGAGAGCTGCATCCGGACTGTACTGGGTCTCTCTGGTTAGACCAGATCTGAGCCTGG
GAGCTCTCTGGCTAACTAGGGAACCCACTGCTTAAGCCTCAATAAAGCTTGCCTTGAGTGCTTCAAGTAG
TGTGTGCCCGTCTGTTGTGTGACTCTGGTAACTAGAGATCCCTCAGACCCTTTTAGTCAGTGTGGAAAAT
CTCTAGCAGGGCCCGTTTAAACCCGCTGATCAGCCTCGACTGTGCCTTCTAGTTGCCAGCCATCTGTTGT
TTGCCCCTCCCCCGTGCCTTCCTTGACCCTGGAAGGTGCCACTCCCACTGTCCTTTCCTAATAAAATGAG
GAAATTGCATCGCATTGTCTGAGTAGGTGTCATTCTATTCTGGGGGGTGGGGTGGGGCAGGACAGCAAGG
GGGAGGATTGGGAAGACAATAGCAGGCATGCTGGGGATGCGGTGGGCTCTATGGCTTCTGAGGCGGAAAG
AACCAGCTGGGGCTCTAGGGGGTATCCCC
[124 nt withheld, positions 11090-11213]
C
[91 nt withheld, positions 11215-11305]
A
[49 nt withheld, positions 11307-11355]
CCTTTGACGTTGGAGTCCACGTTCTTT
[37 nt withheld, positions 11383-11419]
ACCCTATCTCGGTCTATTCTTTTGATTTATAAGGGATTTTGCCGATTTCGGCCTATTGGTTAAAAAATGA
GCTGATTTAACAAAAATTTAACGCGAATTAATTCTGTGGAATGTGTGTCAGTTAGGGTGTGGAAAGTCCC
CAGGCTCCCCAGCAGGCAGAAGTATGCAAAGCATGCATCTCAATTAGTCAGCAACCAGGTGTGGAAAGTC
CCCAGGCTCCCCAGCAGGCAGAAGTATGCAAAGCATGCATCTCAATTAGTCAGCAACCATAGTCCCGCCC
CTAACTCCGCCCAGTTCCGCCCATTCTCCGCCCCATGGCTGACTAATTTTTTTTATTTATGCAGAGGCCG
AGGCCGCCTCTGCCTCTGAGCTATTCCAGAAGTAGTGAGGAGGCTTTTTTGGAGGCCTAGGCTTTTGCAA
AAAGCTCCCGGGAGCTTGTATATCCATTTTCGGATCTGATCAGCACGTGTTGACAATTAATCATCGGCAT
AGTATATCGGCATAGTATAATACGACAAGGTGAGGAACTAAACCATGGCCAAGTTGACCAGTGCCGTTCC
GGTGCTCACCGCGCGCGACGTCGCCGGAGCGGTCGAGTTCTGGACCGACCGGCTCGGGTTCTCCCGGGAC
TTCGTGGAGGACGACTTCGCCGGTGTGGTCCGGGACGACGTGACCCTGTTCATCAGCGCGGTCCAGGACC
AGGTGGTGCCGGACAACACCCTGGCCTGGGTGTGGGTGCGCGGCCTGGACGAGCTGTACGCCGAGTGGTC
GGAGGTCGTGTCCACGAACTTCCGGGACGCCTCCGGGCCGGCCATGACCGAGATCGGCGAGCAGCCGTGG
GGGCGGGAGTTCGCCCTGCGCGACCCGGCCGGCAACTGCGTGCACTTCGTGGCCGAGGAGCAGGACTGAC
ACGTGCTACGAGATTTCGATTCCACCGCCGCCTTCTATGAAAGGTTGGGCTTCGGAATCGTTTTCCGGGA
CGCCGGCTGGATGATCCTCCAGCGCGGGGATCTCATGCTGGAGTTCTTCGCCCACCCCAACTTGTTTATT
GCAGCTTATAATGGTTACAAATAAAGCAATAGCATCACAAATTTCACAAATAAAGCATTTTTTTCACTGC
ATTCTAGTTGTGGTTTGTCCAAACTCATCAATGTATCTTATCATGTCTGTATACCGTCGACCTCTAGCTA
GAGCTTGGCGTAATCATGGTCATAGCTGTTTCCTGTGTGAAATTGTTATCCGCTCACAATTCCACACAAC
ATACGAGCCGGAAGCATAAAGTGTAAAGCCTGGGGTGCCTAATGAGTGAGCTAACTCACATTAATTGCGT
TGCGCTCACTGCCCGCTTTCCAGTCGGGAAACCTGTCGTGCCAGCTGCATTAATGAATCGGCCAACGCGC
GGGGAGAGGCGGTTTGCGT
